>Addgene plasmid #92278 | pcDNA 3.1 CMV NAPA-N BGH | addgene full sequence | sequence record 181357 | Addgene NGS Result
ATCGGGAGATCTCCCGATCCCCTATGGTGCACTCTCAGTACAATCTGCTCTGATGCCGCATAGTTAAGCC
AGTATCTGCTCCCTGCTTGTGTGTTGGAGGTCGCTGAGTAGTGCGCGAGCAAAATTTAAGCTACAACAAG
GCAAGGCTTGACCGACAATTGCATGAAGAATCTGCTTAGGGTTAGGCGTTTTGCGCTGCTTCGCGATGTA
CGGGCCAGATATACGCGTTGACATTGATTATTGACTAGTTATTAATAGTAATCAATTACGGGGTCATTAG
TTCATAGCCCATATATGGAGTTCCGCGTTACATAACTTACGGTAAATGGCCCGCCTGGCTGACCGCCCAA
CGACCCCCGCCCATTGACGTCAATAATGACGTATGTTCCCATAGTAACGCCAATAGGGACTTTCCATTGA
CGTCAATGGGTGGAGTATTTACGGTAAACTGCCCACTTGGCAGTACATCAAGTGTATCATATGCCAAGTA
CGCCCCCTATTGACGTCAATGACGGTAAATGGCCCGCCTGGCATTATGCCCAGTACATGACCTTATGGGA
CTTTCCTACTTGGCAGTACATCTACGTATTAGTCATCGCTATTACCATGGTGATGCGGTTTTGGCAGTAC
ATCAATGGGCGTGGATAGCGGTTTGACTCACGGGGATTTCCAAGTCTCCACCCCATTGACGTCAATGGGA
GTTTGTTTTGGCACCAAAATCAACGGGACTTTCCAAAATGTCGTAACAACTCCGCCCCATTGACGCAAAT
GGGCGGTAGGCGTGTACGGTGGGAGGTCTATATAAGCAGAGCTCTCTGGCTAACTAGAGAACCCACTGCT
TACTGGCTTATCGAAATTAATACGACTCACTATAGGGAGACCCAAGCTGGCTAGCGTTTAAACTTAAGCT
TGGTACCGAGCTCGGATCCACTAGTCCAGTGTGGTGGAATTCTGCAGATACCACCATGCCACCTTCTACT
AGTCTTTTGTTGCTTGCTGCACTTCTCCCCTTCGCTCTTCCCGCTTCAGATTGGAAGACAGGAGAAGTCA
CCATGGTGAGCAAGGGCGAGGAGGATAACATGGCCATCATCAAGGAGTTCATGCGCTTCAAGGTGCACAT
GGAGGGCTCCGTGAACGGCCACGAGTTCGAGATCGAGGGCGAGGGCGAGGGCCGCCCCTACGAGGGCACC
CAGACCGCCAAGCTGAAGGTGACCAAGGGTGGCCCCCTGCCCTTCGCCTGGGACATCCTGTCCCCTCAGT
TCATGTACGGCTCCAAGGCCTACGTGAAGCACCCCGCCGACATCCCCGACTACTTGAAGCTGTCCTTCCC
CGAGGGCTTCAAGTGGGAGCGCGTGATGAACTTCGAGGACGGCGGCGTGGTGACCGTGACCCAGGACTCC
TCCCTGCAGGACGGCGAGTTCATCTACAAGGTGAAGCTGCGCGGCACCAACTTCCCCTCCGACGGCCCCG
TAATGCAGAAGAAGACCATGGGCTGGGAGGCCTCCTCCGAGCGGATGTACCCCGAGGACGGCGCCCTGAA
GGGCGAGATCAAGCAGAGGCTGAAGCTGAAGGACGGCGGCCACTACGACGCTGAGGTCAAGACCACCTAC
AAGGCCAAGAAGCCCGTGCAGCTGCCCGGCGCCTACAACGTCAACATCAAGTTGGACATCACCTCCCACA
ACGAGGACTACACCATCGTGGAACAGTACGAACGCGCCGAGGGCCGCCACTCCACCGGCGGCATGGACGA
GCTGTACAAGGGCGGTGGCGGATCTGGCGGCGGTGGTAGCGTCGACTTTCAGAAAGCTAGCTCTATTGTT
TATAAGAAGGAGGGGGAACAGGTGGAGTTCAGTTTCCCATTGGCCTTCACAGTCGAGAAGCTCACAGGAT
CAGGAGAGTTGTGGTGGCAGGCCGAAAGAGCCTCCTCCAGCAAGAGTTGGATCACTTTTGATCTGAAAAA
CAAAGAAGTGAGCGTGAAGAGAGTCACACAGGACCCTAAGCTGCAGATGGGCAAGAAGTTGCCTTTGCAC
TTGACACTCCCCCAAGCCCTGCCCCAGTATGCTGGCTCCGGGAACCTCACCCTCGCCTTGGAGGCTAAGA
CCGGAAAGTTGCATCAGGAGGTCAACCTCGTGGTGATGAGGGCAACACAGCTGCAGAAGAACCTGACCTG
CGAAGTGTGGGGTCCCACCTCACCTAAACTGATGCTGTCTCTGAAGCTGGAGAATAAGGAGGCTAAAGTC
AGTAAAAGAGAGAAGGCTGTGTGGGTCCTTAACCCGGAGGCAGGGATGTGGCAGTGTCTTCTTAGCGACT
CTGGACAGGTGCTGCTGGAGAGCAACATCAAGGTGCTTCCTACTTGGTCAACACCAGTACAGCCGATGGC
CCTGATCGTACTCGGGGGAGTCGCCGGCCTGCTTCTGTTTATCGGCCTGGGCATCTTCTTCTGCGTACGC
TACAAGTATCGCAACAGGGATGAGGGATCTTACCACGTTGACGAATCTAGGAACTATATCAGTAACAGCG
CTCAGAGTAATGGCGCCGTGGTTAAAGAGAAACAGCCCTCCAGCGCCAAATCAGCAAACAAAAACAAGAA
AAACAAGGATAAAGAGTACTACGTATAAATCCAGCACAGTGGCGGCCGCTCGAGTCTAGAGGGCCCGTTT
AAACCCGCTGATCAGCCTCGACTGTGCCTTCTAGTTGCCAGCCATCTGTTGTTTGCCCCTCCCCCGTGCC
TTCCTTGACCCTGGAAGGTGCCACTCCCACTGTCCTTTCCTAATAAAATGAGGAAATTGCATCGCATTGT
CTGAGTAGGTGTCATTCTATTCTGGGGGGTGGGGTGGGGCAGGACAGCAAGGGGGAGGATTGGGAAGACA
ATAGCAGGCATGCTGGGGATGCGGTGGGCTCTATGGCTTCTGAGGCGGAAAGAACCAGCTGGGGCTCTAG
GGGGTATCCCC
[124 nt withheld, positions 2952-3075]
C
[91 nt withheld, positions 3077-3167]
A
[49 nt withheld, positions 3169-3217]
CCTTTGACGTTGGAGTCCACGTTCTTT
[37 nt withheld, positions 3245-3281]
ACCCTATCTCGGTCTATTCTTTTGATTTATAAGGGATTTTGCCGATTTCGGCCTATTGGTTAAAAAATGA
GCTGATTTAACAAAAATTTAACGCGAATTAATTCTGTGGAATGTGTGTCAGTTAGGGTGTGGAAAGTCCC
CAGGCTCCCCAGCAGGCAGAAGTATGCAAAGCATGCATCTCAATTAGTCAGCAACCAGGTGTGGAAAGTC
CCCAGGCTCCCCAGCAGGCAGAAGTATGCAAAGCATGCATCTCAATTAGTCAGCAACCATAGTCCCGCCC
CTAACTCCGCCCATCCCGCCCCTAACTCCGCCCAGTTCCGCCCATTCTCCGCCCCATGGCTGACTAATTT
TTTTTATTTATGCAGAGGCCGAGGCCGCCTCTGCCTCTGAGCTATTCCAGAAGTAGTGAGGAGGCTTTTT
TGGAGGCCTAGGCTTTTGCAAAAAGCTCCCGGGAGCTTGTATATCCATTTTCGGATCTGATCAAGAGACA
GGATGAGGATCGTTTCGCATGATTGAACAAGATGGATTGCACGCAGGTTCTCCGGCCGCTTGGGTGGAGA
GGCTATTCGGCTATGACTGGGCACAACAGACAATCGGCTGCTCTGATGCCGCCGTGTTCCGGCTGTCAGC
GCAGGGGCGCCCGGTTCTTTTTGTCAAGACCGACCTGTCCGGTGCCCTGAATGAACTGCAGGACGAGGCA
GCGCGGCTATCGTGGCTGGCCACGACGGGCGTTCCTTGCGCAGCTGTGCTCGACGTTGTCACTGAAGCGG
GAAGGGACTGGCTGCTATTGGGCGAAGTGCCGGGGCAGGATCTCCTGTCATCTCACCTTGCTCCTGCCGA
GAAAGTATCCATCATGGCTGATGCAATGCGGCGGCTGCATACGCTTGATCCGGCTACCTGCCCATTCGAC
CACCAAGCGAAACATCGCATCGAGCGAGCACGTACTCGGATGGAAGCCGGTCTTGTCGATCAGGATGATC
TGGACGAAGAGCATCAGGGGCTCGCGCCAGCCGAACTGTTCGCCAGGCTCAAGGCGCGCATGCCCGACGG
CGAGGATCTCGTCGTGACCCATGGCGATGCCTGCTTGCCGAATATCATGGTGGAAAATGGCCGCTTTTCT
GGATTCATCGACTGTGGCCGGCTGGGTGTGGCGGACCGCTATCAGGACATAGCGTTGGCTACCCGTGATA
TTGCTGAAGAGCTTGGCGGCGAATGGGCTGACCGCTTCCTCGTGCTTTACGGTATCGCCGCTCCCGATTC
GCAGCGCATCGCCTTCTATCGCCTTCTTGACGAGTTCTTCTGAGCGGGACTCTGGGGTTCGAAATGACCG
ACCAAGCGACGCCCAACCTGCCATCACGAGATTTCGATTCCACCGCCGCCTTCTATGAAAGGTTGGGCTT
CGGAATCGTTTTCCGGGACGCCGGCTGGATGATCCTCCAGCGCGGGGATCTCATGCTGGAGTTCTTCGCC
CACCCCAACTTGTTTATTGCAGCTTATAATGGTTACAAATAAAGCAATAGCATCACAAATTTCACAAATA
AAGCATTTTTTTCACTGCATTCTAGTTGTGGTTTGTCCAAACTCATCAATGTATCTTATCATGTCTGTAT
ACCGTCGACCTCTAGCTAGAGCTTGGCGTAATCATGGTCATAGCTGTTTCCTGTGTGAAATTGTTATCCG
CTCACAATTCCACACAACATACGAGCCGGAAGCATAAAGTGTAAAGCCTGGGGTGCCTAATGAGTGAGCT
AACTCACATTAATTGCGTTGCGCTCACTGCCCGCTTTCCAGTCGGGAAACCTGTCGTGCCAGCTGCATTA
ATGAATCGGCCAACGCGCGGGGAGAGGCGGTTTGCGTATTGGGCGCTCTTCCGCTTCCTCGCTCACTGAC
TCGCTGCGCTCGGTCGTTCGGCTGCGGCGAGCGGTATCAGCTCACTCAAAGGCGGTAATACGGTTATCCA
CAGAATCAGGGGATAACGCAGGAAAGAACATGTGAGCAAAAGGCCAGCAAAAGGCCAGGAACCGTAAAAA
GGCCGCGTTGCTGGCGTTTTTCCATAGGCTCCGCCCCCCTGACGAGCATCACAAAAATCGACGCTCAAGT
CAGAGGTGGCGAAACCCGACAGGACTATAAAGATACCAGGCGTTTCCCCCTGGAAGCTCCCTCGTGCGCT
CTCCTGTTCCGACCCTGCCGCTTACCGGATACCTGTCCGCCTTTCTCCCTTCGGGAAGCGTGGCGCTTTC
TCATAGCTCACGCTGTAGGTATCTCAGTTCGGTGTAGGTCGTTCGCTCCAAGCTGGGCTGTGTGCACGAA
CCCCCCGTTCAGCCCGACCGCTGCGCCTTATCCGGTAACTATCGTCTTGAGTCCAACCCGGTAAGACACG
ACTTATCGCCACTGGCAGCAGCCACTGGTAACAGGATTAGCAGAGCGAGGTATGTAGGCGGTGCTACAGA
GTTCTTGAAGTGGTGGCCTAACTACGGCTACACTAGAAGAACAGTATTTGGTATCTGCGCTCTGCTGAAG
CCAGTTACCTTCGGAAAAAGAGTTGGTAGCTCTTGATCCGGCAAACAAACCACCGCTGGTAGCGGTGGTT
TTTTTGTTTGCAAGCAGCAGATTACGCGCAGAAAAAAAGGATCTCAAGAAGATCCTTTGATCTTTTCTAC
GGGGTCTGACGCTCAGTGGAACGAAAACTCACGTTAAGGGATTTTGGTCATGAGATTATCAAAAAGGATC
TTCACCTAGATCCTTTTAAATTAAAAATGAAGTTTTAAATCAATCTAAAGTATATATGAGTAAACTTGGT
CTGACAGTTACCAATGCTTAATCAGTGAGGCACCTATCTCAGCGATCTGTCTATTTCGTTCATCCATAGT
TGCCTGACTCCCCGTCGTGTAGATAACTACGATACGGGAGGGCTTACCATCTGGCCCCAGTGCTGCAATG
ATACCGCGAGACCCACGCTCACCGGCTCCAGATTTATCAGCAATAAACCAGCCAGCCGGAAGGGCCGAGC
GCAGAAGTGGTCCTGCAACTTTATCCGCCTCCATCCAGTCTATTAATTGTTGCCGGGAAGCTAGAGTAAG
TAGTTCGCCAGTTAATAGTTTGCGCAACGTTGTTGCCATTGCTACAGGCATCGTGGTGTCACGCTCGTCG
TTTGGTATGGCTTCATTCAGCTCCGGTTCCCAACGATCAAGGCGAGTTACATGATCCCCCATGTTGTGCA
AAAAAGCGGTTAGCTCCTTCGGTCCTCCGATCGTTGTCAGAAGTAAGTTGGCCGCAGTGTTATCACTCAT
GGTTATGGCAGCACTGCATAATTCTCTTACTGTCATGCCATCCGTAAGATGCTTTTCTGTGACTGGTGAG
TACTCAACCAAGTCATTCTGAGAATAGTGTATGCGGCGACCGAGTTGCTCTTGCCCGGCGTCAATACGGG
ATAATACCGCGCCACATAGCAGAACTTTAAAAGTGCTCATCATTGGAAAACGTTCTTCGGGGCGAAAACT
CTCAAGGATCTTACCGCTGTTGAGATCCAGTTCGATGTAACCCACTCGTGCACCCAACTGATCTTCAGCA
TCTTTTACTTTCACCAGCGTTTCTGGGTGAGCAAAAACAGGAAGGCAAAATGCCGCAAAAAAGGGAATAA
GGGCGACACGGAAATGTTGAATACTCATACTCTTCCTTTTTCAATATTATTGAAGCATTTATCAGGGTTA
TTGTCTCATGAGCGGATACATATTTGAATGTATTTAGAAAAATAAACAAATAGGGGTTCCGCGCACATTT
CCCCGAAAAGTGCCACCTGACGTCGACGG
Features (pLannotate 1.2.2; 22 found; start..end, strand, type, name):
     23..75      -  misc_feature   bom (fragment): basis of mobility region from pBR322
    230..609     +  enhancer       CMV enhancer: human cytomegalovirus immediate early enhancer
    610..813     +  promoter       CMV promoter: human cytomegalovirus (CMV) immediate early promoter
    809..842     +  LTR            5' LTR (truncated) (fragment): truncated 5' long terminal repeat (LTR) from HIV-1
    858..876     +  promoter       T7 promoter: promoter for bacteriophage T7 RNA polymerase
   1053..1760    +  CDS            mCherry: mCherry is a basic (constitutively fluorescent) red fluorescent protein published in 2004, derived from Discosoma sp.. It is reported to be a very rapidly-maturing monomer with low acid sensitivity.
   1797..2468    +  CDS            CD4 (fragment): CD4_HUMAN - Experimental evidence at protein level: Swiss-Prot protein existence level 1. (Microbial infection) Primary receptor for human immunodeficiency virus-1 (HIV-1) (PubMed:2214026, PubMed:16331979, PubMed:9641677, PubMed:12089508). Down-regulated by HIV-1 Vpu (PubMed:17346169). Acts as a receptor for Human Herpes virus 7/HHV-7 (PubMed:7909607). From Homo sapiens (Human).
   2451..2615    +  CDS            nrxn3b (fragment): NR3BB_DANRE - Experimental evidence at transcript level: Swiss-Prot protein existence level 2. Neuronal cell surface protein that may be involved in cell recognition and cell adhesion. From Danio rerio (Zebrafish) (Brachydanio rerio).
   2682..2906    +  polyA_signal   bGH poly(A) signal: bovine growth hormone polyadenylation signal
   2910..2931    +  promoter       SV40 promoter (fragment): SV40 enhancer and early promoter
   2952..3380    +  rep_origin     f1 ori (sequence partly withheld): f1 bacteriophage origin of replication; arrow indicates direction of (+) strand synthesis
   3394..3723    +  promoter       SV40 promoter: SV40 enhancer and early promoter
   3790..4581    +  CDS            neo: KKA2_KLEPN - Also known as kan, nptII. Experimental evidence at protein level: Swiss-Prot protein existence level 1. Resistance to kanamycin, neomycin, paromomycin, ribostamycin, butirosin and gentamicin B. From Klebsiella pneumoniae.
   4605..4763    +  CDS            ble (fragment): BLE_KLEPN - Experimental evidence at protein level: Swiss-Prot protein existence level 1. Binding protein with a strong affinity to the bleomycin family of antibiotics. Binds to CL990; an antimitotic-antibiotic compound. From Klebsiella pneumoniae.
   4758..4879    +  polyA_signal   SV40 poly(A) signal: SV40 polyadenylation signal
   4952..4968    -  protein_bind   lac operator: The lac repressor binds to the lac operator to inhibit transcription in E. coli. This inhibition can be relieved by adding lactose or isopropyl-β-D-thiogalactopyranoside (IPTG). lac repressor encoded by lacI
   4976..5006    -  promoter       lac promoter: promoter for the E. coli lac operon
   5021..5042    -  protein_bind   CAP binding site: CAP binding activates transcription in the presence of cAMP. E. coli catabolite activator protein
   5055..5147    -  CDS            lacI (fragment): lac repressor; lacI; The lac repressor binds to the lac operator to inhibit transcription in E. coli. This inhibition can be relieved by adding lactose or isopropyl-β-D-thiogalactopyranoside (IPTG).
   5330..5918    -  rep_origin     ori: high-copy-number ColE1/pMB1/pBR322/pUC origin of replication
   6089..6949    -  CDS            AmpR: β-lactamase; bla; confers resistance to ampicillin, carbenicillin, and related antibiotics
   6950..7054    -  promoter       AmpR promoter: bla
