[The description below was written by a language model from this plasmid's Addgene catalogue record and pLannotate feature annotations shown in this document.]
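Description:
pcDNA 3.1 CMV NAPA-N BGH is a mammalian expression plasmid built on the pcDNA3.1 backbone and carrying the neuronal half of a neuron-astrocyte proximity assay (NAPA-N). It is propagated in E. coli from a high-copy ColE1/pUC-type origin with ampicillin selection through the β-lactamase gene. The backbone also contains an f1 origin and an SV40 promoter-driven neomycin phosphotransferase cassette with an SV40 polyadenylation signal, which could support G418 selection of transfected mammalian cells. Small annotated fragments such as the bom, HIV-1 LTR, ble, lacI and lac promoter/operator pieces appear to be backbone remnants or short sequence matches rather than functional parts of the design.

The payload is a synthetic open reading frame of about 1.65 kb, placed between the human CMV immediate-early enhancer/promoter and the bovine growth hormone polyadenylation signal. A T7 promoter sits just upstream. The feature table shows mCherry at the amino-terminal end, followed by a fragment of human CD4 and then a short segment matching a neurexin 3b-type protein. The annotation calls a zebrafish homologue, but the record lists the insert only as synthetic, so the true source species of that segment is not established. About 170 nt lie between the T7 promoter and mCherry without annotation, and the record does not say what they encode. The stated purpose is extracellular, synapse-targeted display of mCherry, which fits an arrangement in which the CD4 portion serves as a membrane-anchoring scaffold and the neurexin-derived tail directs the protein to synaptic sites. The construct serves as one partner of a FRET probe pair, used to report optically on neuron-astrocyte proximity at synaptic distance scales.
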