Addgene plasmid #92278: pcDNA 3.1 CMV NAPA-N BGH
Purpose: FRET probe; extracellular synapse targeted mCherry
Depositing lab: Baljit Khakh. Depositing organization: University of California, Los Angeles (UCLA). Publication: An Optical Neuron-Astrocyte Proximity Assay at Synaptic Distance Scales. Octeau JC, Chai H, Jiang R, Bonanno SL, Martin KC, Khakh BS. Neuron. 2018 Apr 4;98(1):49-66.e9. doi: 10.1016/j.neuron.2018.03.003. PubMed 29621490.
Backbone
  Vector backbone: pcDNA3.1
  Backbone manufacturer: Invitrogen
  Vector type: Mammalian Expression
Growth in bacteria
  Bacterial resistance: Ampicillin, 100 μg/mL
  Growth temperature: 37°C
  Growth strain: DH5alpha
  Copy number: High Copy
Gene/Insert
  Gene/Insert name: Neuron-astrocyte proximity assay - Neuronal (alt name: NAPA-N)
  Species: Synthetic
  Insert size (bp): 1653
  Promoter: CMV
  Cloning method: Gibson Cloning
  Sequencing primers: 5′ GAGAACCCACTGCTTACTGGC; 3′ AATAGGGCCCTCTAGATCACTTGTACAGCTCGTCCATGCCG
Terms and licenses: Academic/Nonprofit Terms; Industry Terms: Not Available to Industry
How to cite: pcDNA 3.1 CMV NAPA-N BGH was a gift from Baljit Khakh (Addgene plasmid # 92278 ; http://n2t.net/addgene:92278 ; RRID:Addgene_92278)
